>Addgene plasmid #11183 | pFLAG rat Antizyme 1 | depositor full sequence | sequence record 6922 | Author sequence
CCATTCGCCATTCAGGCTGCGCAACTGTTGGGAAGGGCGATCGGTGCGGGCCTCTTCGCTATTACGCCAG
CTGGCGAAAGGGGGATGTGCTGCAAGGCGATTAAGTTGGGTAACGCCAGGGTTTTCCCAGTCACGACGTT
GTAAAACGACGGCCAGTGCCAAGCTGATCTATACATTGAATCAATATTGGCAATTAGCCATATTAGTCAT
TGGTTATATAGCATAAATCAATATTGGCTATTGGCCATTGCATACGTTGTATCTATATCATAATATGTAC
ATTTATATTGGCTCATGTCCAATATGACCGCCATGTTGACATTGATTATTGACTAGTTATTAATAGTAAT
CAATTACGGGGTCATTAGTTCATAGCCCATATATGGAGTTCCGCGTTACATAACTTACGGTAAATGGCCC
GCCTGGCTGACCGCCCAACGACCCCCGCCCATTGACGTCAATAATGACGTATGTTCCCATAGTAACGCCA
ATAGGGACTTTCCATTGACGTCAATGGGTGGAGTATTTACGGTAAACTGCCCACTTGGCAGTACATCAAG
TGTATCATATGCCAAGTCCGCCCCCTATTGACGTCAATGACGGTAAATGGCCCGCCTGGCATTATGCCCA
GTACATGACCTTACGGGACTTTCCTACTTGGCAGTACATCTACGTATTAGTCATCGCTATTACCATGGTG
ATGCGGTTTTGGCAGTACACCAATGGGCGTGGATAGCGGTTTGACTCACGGGGATTTCCAAGTCTCCACC
CCATTGACGTCAATGGGAGTTTGTTTTGGCACCAAAATCAACGGGACTTTCCAAAATGTCGTAATAACCC
CGCCCCGTTGACGCAAATGGGCGGTAGGCGTGTACGGTGGGAGGTCTATATAAGCAGAGCTCGTTTAGTG
AACCGTCAGAATTGATCTACCATGGACTACAAAGACGATGACGACAAGCTTATGGTGAAATCCTCCCTGC
AGCGGATCCTCAACAGCCACTGCTTCGCCAGAGAGAAAGAAGGGGACAAACGCAGCGCCACGCTTCACGC
CAGCCGCACCATGCCGCTTCTTAGTCAGCACAGCCGCGGCGGCTGCAGCAGCGAGAGTTCTAGGGTTGCC
CTTCATTGCTGTAGTAACCTGGGTCCGGGGCCTCGGTGGTGCTCCGATGTCCCTCACCCACCCCTGAAGA
TCCCAGGTGGGCGAGGGAACAGTCAGCGGGATCACAGTCTTTCAGCTAGCATCCTGTACTCCGACGAGCG
GCTGAATGTGACAGAGGAGCCGACGTCTAACGACAAGACCAGGGTCCTGAGCATCCAGTGCACGCTCACG
GAGGCCAAGCAGGTCACCTGGAGGGCGGTGTGGAATGGTGGTGGCCTCTACATCGAGCTCCCAGCTGGGC
CTCTGCCAGAAGGCAGCAAGGACAGTTTTGCAGCTCTACTAGAGTTCGCAGAGGAGCAGCTCCGGGCCGA
CCACGTTTTCATCTGCTTCCCCAAGAACCGTGAGGACAGAGCCGCCCTACTCCGAACCTTCAGCTTTCTT
GGCTTTGAGATTGTGAGACCCGGGCATCCCCTCGTCCCCAAGAGACCCGACGCTTGCTTCATGGTCTACA
CGCTGGAGAGAGAGGACCCGGGTGAGGAGGACTAGGAATTCATCGATAGATCTGATATCGGTACCAGTCG
ACTCTAGAGGATCCCGGGTGGCATCCCTGTGACCCCTCCCCAGTGCCTCTCCTGGCCCTGGAAGTTGCCA
CTCCAGTGCCCACCAGCCTTGTCCTAATAAAATTAAGTTGCATCATTTTGTCTGACTAGGTGTCCTTCTA
TAATATTATGGGGTGGAGGGGGGTGGTATGGAGCAAGGGGCAAGTTGGGAAGACAACCTGTAGGGCCTGC
GGGGTCTATTGGGAACCAAGCTGGAGTGCAGTGGCACAATCTTGGCTCACTGCAATCTCCGCCTCCTGGG
TTCAAGCGATTCTCCTGCCTCAGCCTCCCGAGTTGTTGGGATTCCAGGCATGCATGACCAGGCTCAGCTA
ATTTTTGTTTTTTTGGTAGAGACGGGGTTTCACCATATTGGCCAGGCTGGTCTCCAACTCCTAATCTCAG
GTGATCTACCCACCTTGGCCTCCCAAATTGCTGGGATTACAGGCGTGAACCACTGCTCCCTTCCCTGTCC
TTCTGATTTTAAAATAACTATACCAGCAGGAGGACGTCCAGACACAGCATAGGCTACCTGGCCATGCCCA
ACCGGTGGGACATTTGAGTTGCTTGCTTGGCACTGTCCTCTCATGCGTTGGGTCCACTCAGTAGATGCCT
GTTGAATTGGGTACGCGGCCAGCTTGGCTGTGGAATGTGTGTCAGTTAGGGTGTGGAAAGTCCCCAGGCT
CCCCAGCAGGCAGAAGTATGCAAAGCATGCATCTCAATTAGTCAGCAACCAGGTGTGGAAAGTCCCCAGG
CTCCCCAGCAGGCAGAAGTATGCAAAGCATGCATCTCAATTAGTCAGCAACCATAGTCCCGCCCCTAACT
CCGCCCATCCCGCCCCTAACTCCGCCCAGTTCCGCCCATTCTCCGCCCCATGGCTGACTAATTTTTTTTA
TTTATGCAGAGGCCGAGGCCGCCTCGGCCTCTGAGCTATTCCAGAAGTAGTGAGGAGGCTTTTTTGGAGG
CCTAGGCTTTTGCAAAAAGCTCCTCGAGGAACTGAAAAACCAGAAAGTTAATTCCCTATAGTGAGTCGTA
TTAAATTCGTAATCATGTCATAGCTGTTTCCTGTGTGAAATTGTTATCCGCTCACAATTCCACACAACAT
ACGAGCCGGAAGCATAAAGTGTAAAGCCTGGGGTGCCTAATGAGTGAGCTAACTCACATTAATTGCGTTG
CGCTCACTGCCCGCTTTCCAGTCGGGAAACCTGTCGTGCCAGCTGCATTAATGAATCGGCCAACGCGCGG
GGAGAGGCGGTTTGCGTATTGGGCGCTCTTCCGCTTCCTCGCTCACTGACTCGCTGCGCTCGGTCGTTCG
GCTGCGGCGAGCGGTATCAGCTCACTCAAAGGCGGTAATACGGTTATCCACAGAATCAGGGGATAACGCA
GGAAAGAACATGTGAGCAAAAGGCCAGCAAAAGGCCAGGAACCGTAAAAAGGCCGCGTTGCTGGCGTTTT
TCCATAGGCTCCGCCCCCCTGACGAGCATCACAAAAATCGACGCTCAAGTCAGAGGTGGCGAAACCCGAC
AGGACTATAAAGATACCAGGCGTTTCCCCCTGGAAGCTCCCTCGTGCGCTCTCCTGTTCCGACCCTGCCG
CTTACCGGATACCTGTCCGCCTTTCTCCCTTCGGGAAGCGTGGCGCTTTCTCATAGCTCACGCTGTAGGT
ATCTCAGTTCGGTGTAGGTCGTTCGCTCCAAGCTGGGCTGTGTGCACGAACCCCCCGTTCAGCCCGACCG
CTGCGCCTTATCCGGTAACTATCGTCTTGAGTCCAACCCGGTAAGACACGACTTATCGCCACTGGCAGCA
GCCACTGGTAACAGGATTAGCAGAGCGAGGTATGTAGGCGGTGCTACAGAGTTCTTGAAGTGGTGGCCTA
ACTACGGCTACACTAGAAGAACAGTATTTGGTATCTGCGCTCTGCTGAAGCCAGTTACCTTCGGAAAAAG
AGTTGGTAGCTCTTGATCCGGCAAACAAACCACCGCTGGTAGCGGTGGTTTTTTTGTTTGCAAGCAGCAG
ATTACGCGCAGAAAAAAAGGATCTCAAGAAGATCCTTTGATCTTTTCTACGGGGTCTGACGCTCAGTGGA
ACGAAAACTCACGTTAAGGGATTTTGGTCATGAGATTATCAAAAAGGATCTTCACCTAGATCCTTTTAAA
TTAAAAATGAAGTTTTAAATCAATCTAAAGTATATATGAGTAAACTTGGTCTGACAGTTACCAATGCTTA
ATCAGTGAGGCACCTATCTCAGCGATCTGTCTATTTCGTTCATCCATAGTTGCCTGACTCCCCGTCGTGT
AGATAACTACGATACGGGAGGGCTTACCATCTGGCCCCAGTGCTGCAATGATACCGCGAGACCCACGCTC
ACCGGCTCCAGATTTATCAGCAATAAACCAGCCAGCCGGAAGGGCCGAGCGCAGAAGTGGTCCTGCAACT
TTATCCGCCTCCATCCAGTCTATTAATTGTTGCCGGGAAGCTAGAGTAAGTAGTTCGCCAGTTAATAGTT
TGCGCAACGTTGTTGCCATTGCTACAGGCATCGTGGTGTCACGCTCGTCGTTTGGTATGGCTTCATTCAG
CTCCGGTTCCCAACGATCAAGGCGAGTTACATGATCCCCCATGTTGTGCAAAAAAGCGGTTAGCTCCTTC
GGTCCTCCGATCGTTGTCAGAAGTAAGTTGGCCGCAGTGTTATCACTCATGGTTATGGCAGCACTGCATA
ATTCTCTTACTGTCATGCCATCCGTAAGATGCTTTTCTGTGACTGGTGAGTACTCAACCAAGTCATTCTG
AGAATAGTGTATGCGGCGACCGAGTTGCTCTTGCCCGGCGTCAATACGGGATAATACCGCGCCACATAGC
AGAACTTTAAAAGTGCTCATCATTGGAAAACGTTCTTCGGGGCGAAAACTCTCAAGGATCTTACCGCTGT
TGAGATCCAGTTCGATGTAACCCACTCGTGCACCCAACTGATCTTCAGCATCTTTTACTTTCACCAGCGT
TTCTGGGTGAGCAAAAACAGGAAGGCAAAATGCCGCAAAAAAGGGAATAAGGGCGACACGGAAATGTTGA
ATACTCATACTCTTCCTTTTTCAATATTATTGAAGCATTTATCAGGGTTATTGTCTCATGAGCGGATACA
TATTTGAATGTATTTAGAAAAATAAACAAATAGGGGTTCCGCGCACATTTCCCCGAAAAGTGCCACCTG
[124 nt withheld, positions 4900-5023]
C
[91 nt withheld, positions 5025-5115]
A
[49 nt withheld, positions 5117-5165]
CCTTTGACGTTGGAGTCCACGTTCTTT
[37 nt withheld, positions 5193-5229]
ACCCTATCTCGGTCTATTCTTTTGATTTATAAGGGATTTTGCCGATTTCGGCCTATTGGTTAAAAAATGA
GCTGATTTAACAAAAATTTAACGCGAATTTTAACAAAATATTAACGCTTACAATTT
Features (pLannotate 1.2.2; 17 found; start..end, strand, type, name):
      4..158     -  CDS            lacZα (fragment): LacZα fragment of β-galactosidase; lacZ fragment
    318..697     +  enhancer       CMV enhancer: human cytomegalovirus immediate early enhancer
    699..898     +  promoter       CMV promoter: human cytomegalovirus (CMV) immediate early promoter
    934..954     +  CDS            3xFLAG (fragment): three tandem FLAG® epitope tags
    962..1642    +  CDS            Oaz1: OAZ1_RAT - Also known as Oaz. Experimental evidence at protein level: Swiss-Prot protein existence level 1. Ornithine decarboxylase (ODC) antizyme protein that negatively regulates ODC activity and intracellular polyamine biosynthesis and uptake in response to increased intracellular polyamine levels. Binds to ODC monomers, inhibiting the assembly of the functional ODC homodimer, and targets the monomers for ubiquitin- independent proteolytic destruction by the 26S proteasome. Triggers ODC degradation by inducing the exposure of a cryptic proteasome- interacting surface of ODC. Stabilizes AZIN
   1677..1695    -  misc_feature   MCS (fragment): pUC18/19 multiple cloning site
   1696..2318    +  polyA_signal   hGH poly(A) signal: human growth hormone polyadenylation signal
   2347..2676    +  promoter       SV40 promoter: SV40 enhancer and early promoter
   2715..2733    -  promoter       T7 promoter: promoter for bacteriophage T7 RNA polymerase
   2771..2787    -  protein_bind   lac operator: The lac repressor binds to the lac operator to inhibit transcription in E. coli. This inhibition can be relieved by adding lactose or isopropyl-β-D-thiogalactopyranoside (IPTG). lac repressor encoded by lacI
   2795..2825    -  promoter       lac promoter: promoter for the E. coli lac operon
   2840..2861    -  protein_bind   CAP binding site: CAP binding activates transcription in the presence of cAMP. E. coli catabolite activator protein
   2874..2966    -  CDS            lacI (fragment): lac repressor; lacI; The lac repressor binds to the lac operator to inhibit transcription in E. coli. This inhibition can be relieved by adding lactose or isopropyl-β-D-thiogalactopyranoside (IPTG).
   3149..3737    -  rep_origin     ori: high-copy-number ColE1/pMB1/pBR322/pUC origin of replication
   3908..4768    -  CDS            AmpR: β-lactamase; bla; confers resistance to ampicillin, carbenicillin, and related antibiotics
   4769..4873    -  promoter       AmpR promoter: bla
   4900..5328    +  rep_origin     f1 ori (sequence partly withheld): f1 bacteriophage origin of replication; arrow indicates direction of (+) strand synthesis
