[The description below was written by a language model from this plasmid's Addgene catalogue record and pLannotate feature annotations shown in this document.]
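Description:
pFLAG rat Antizyme 1 is a mammalian expression plasmid built on the Sigma pFLAG backbone (about 4.7 kb) carrying the rat ornithine decarboxylase antizyme 1 coding sequence (Oaz1, also called AZ1 or OAZ1), an insert of roughly 700 bp cloned between HindIII and EcoRI sites that both remain intact. The depositor's full sequence is 5,355 nt. In bacteria the plasmid replicates from a high-copy ColE1/pUC-type origin and is selected with ampicillin through the β-lactamase gene and its native promoter. An f1 origin is also present, which would allow single-stranded DNA production. The annotation picks up remnants of lacZα, lacI, the lac promoter/operator and a T7 promoter, which appear to be leftover backbone sequence rather than functional parts of the expression cassette.

Expression in mammalian cells is driven by the human cytomegalovirus immediate early enhancer and promoter. Just downstream lies a short FLAG-coding segment (annotated as a fragment of a 3xFLAG element, consistent with the single N-terminal Flag tag recorded for the backbone), followed by the Oaz1 open reading frame and a human growth hormone polyadenylation signal. An SV40 enhancer/early promoter region follows the cassette, but no mammalian selection marker is annotated, so the plasmid appears suited mainly to transient transfection.

Antizyme 1 binds ornithine decarboxylase monomers and directs them to ubiquitin-independent degradation by the 26S proteasome, thereby lowering polyamine synthesis. The associated publication examined antizyme-mediated degradation of cyclin D1 as a mechanism of growth repression. The construct therefore serves to overexpress epitope-tagged antizyme that can be detected or immunoprecipitated with anti-FLAG antibodies. The record does not say how the insert handles the ribosomal frameshift normally required for antizyme translation.
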