Addgene plasmid #11183: pFLAG rat Antizyme 1
Depositing lab: Bruce Zetter. Depositing organization: Boston Children's Hospital. Publication: Antizyme targets cyclin D1 for degradation. A novel mechanism for cell growth repression. Newman RM, Mobascher A, Mangold U, Koike C, Diah S, Schmidt M, Finley D, Zetter BR. J Biol Chem. 2004 Oct 1. 279(40):41504-11. 10.1074/jbc.M407349200 PubMed 15277517.
Backbone
  Vector backbone: pFLAG
  Backbone manufacturer: Sigma
  Backbone size w/o insert (bp): 4700
  Vector type: Mammalian Expression
Growth in bacteria
  Bacterial resistance: Ampicillin, 100 μg/mL
  Growth temperature: 37°C
  Growth strain: DH5alpha
  Copy number: High Copy
Gene/Insert
  Gene/Insert name: AZ1 (alt names: ornithine decarboxylase antizyme 1; antizyme 1; OAZ1)
  Species: R. norvegicus (rat)
  Insert size (bp): 700
  GenBank ID: NM_139081
  Entrez Gene: Oaz1 (a.k.a. ODC-Az, ODCAC, Oaz)
  Tag / fusion protein: Flag (N terminal on backbone)
  Cloning method: Restriction Enzyme; 5′ cloning site HindIII (not destroyed); 3′ cloning site EcoRI (not destroyed)
  Sequencing primers: 5′ CMV Forward
Terms and licenses: Academic/Nonprofit Terms; Industry Terms: Not Available to Industry
How to cite: pFLAG rat Antizyme 1 was a gift from Bruce Zetter (Addgene plasmid # 11183 ; http://n2t.net/addgene:11183 ; RRID:Addgene_11183)
