>Addgene plasmid #11183 | pFLAG rat Antizyme 1 | addgene partial sequence | sequence record 18102 | CMV-F 5'-CGCAAATGGGCGGTAGGCGTG-3'
AGCTCGTTTAGTGAACCGTCAGAATTGATCTACCATGGACTACAAAGACGATGACGACAAGCTTATGGTG
AAATCCTCCCTGCAGCGGATCCTCAACAGCCACTGCTTCGCCAGAGAGAAAGAAGGGGACAAACGCAGCG
CCACGCTTCACGCCAGCCGCACCATGCCGCTTCTTAGTCAGCACAGCCGCGGCGGCTGCAGCAGCGAGAG
TTCTAGGGTTGCCCTTCATTGCTGTAGTAACCTGGGTCCGGGGCCTCGGTGGTGCTCCGATGTCCCTCAC
CCACCCCTGAAGATCCCAGGTGGGCGAGGGAACAGTCAGCGGGATCACAGTCTTTCAGCTAGCATCCTGT
ACTCCGACGAGCGGCTGAATGTGACAGAGGAGCCGACGTCTAACGACAAGACCAGGGTCCTGAGCATCCA
GTGCACGCTCACGGAGGCCAAGCAGGTCACCTGGAGGGCGGTGTGGAATGGTGGTGGCCTCTACATCGAG
CTCCCAGCTGGGCCTCTGCCAGAAGGCAGCAAGGACAGTTTTGCAGCTCTACTAGAGTTCGCAGAGGAGC
AGCTCCGGGCCGACCACGTTTTCATCTGCTTCCCCAAGAACCGTGAGGACAGAGCCGCCCTACTCCGAAC
CTTCAGCTTTCTTGGCTTTGAGATTGTGAGACCCGGGCATCCCCTCGTCCCCAAGAGACCCGACGCTTGC
TTCATGGTCTACACGCTGGAGAGAGAGGACCCGGGTG
